Addgene plasmid #69863: GST-GIV-CT
Purpose: Bacterial expression of GST tagged GIV-CT
Depositing lab: Pradipta Ghosh. Depositing organization: University of California, San Diego (UCSD). Publication: A structural determinant that renders G alpha(i) sensitive to activation by GIV/girdin is required to promote cell migration. Garcia-Marcos M, Ghosh P, Ear J, Farquhar MG. J Biol Chem. 2010 Apr 23;285(17):12765-77. doi: 10.1074/jbc.M109.045161. Epub 2010 Feb 15. PubMed 20157114.
Backbone
  Vector backbone: pGEX-4T-1
  Backbone size w/o insert (bp): 4969
  Total vector size (bp): 5709
  Vector type: Bacterial Expression
Growth in bacteria
  Bacterial resistance: Ampicillin, 100 μg/mL
  Growth temperature: 37°C
  Growth strain: DH5alpha
  Copy number: High Copy
Gene/Insert
  Gene/Insert name: GIV/Girdin (alt name: GST-GIV-CT)
  Species: H. sapiens (human)
  Insert size (bp): 740
  Mutation: C terminal amino acids 1623-1870 of human GIV
  Entrez Gene: CCDC88A (a.k.a. APE, GIRDIN, GIV, GRDN, HkRP1, KIAA1212, PEHO, PEHOL)
  Promoter: TAC
  Tag / fusion protein: GST (N terminal on backbone)
  Cloning method: Restriction Enzyme; 5′ cloning site EcoRI (not destroyed); 3′ cloning site Not I (not destroyed)
  Sequencing primers: 5′ pGEX5; 3′ pGEX3
Terms and licenses: Academic/Nonprofit Terms; Industry Terms: Not Available to Industry
How to cite: GST-GIV-CT was a gift from Pradipta Ghosh (Addgene plasmid # 69863 ; http://n2t.net/addgene:69863 ; RRID:Addgene_69863)
