[The description below was written by a language model from this plasmid's Addgene catalogue record and pLannotate feature annotations shown in this document.]
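Description:
GST-GIV-CT is a bacterial expression plasmid built on the pGEX-4T-1 backbone. It produces the C-terminal portion of human GIV/Girdin (gene CCDC88A), amino acids 1623–1870, as a fusion to glutathione S-transferase. The roughly 740 bp insert was cloned between the EcoRI and NotI sites, both of which are retained. This places it in frame downstream of the Schistosoma japonicum GST coding sequence supplied by the vector, so the tag sits at the N-terminus of the fusion protein.

Expression is driven by the tac promoter, a strong hybrid of the trp and lac UV5 promoters, followed by a lac operator. The plasmid also carries lacI under the lacIq promoter, so the repressor is supplied in cis. This keeps transcription low until it is relieved with IPTG, allowing regulated expression without depending on repressor from the host strain. The plasmid replicates from a ColE1/pMB1-type origin, recorded as high copy, and is selected with ampicillin through the β-lactamase gene and its own promoter. The other annotated elements are vector remnants with no role in expressing the fusion: short rop and bom fragments, a lac promoter/operator with a lacZα segment, and a small yciV fragment.

The assembled sequence (5,702 nt) agrees closely with the catalogued total of about 5.7 kb. The stated purpose is bacterial production of GST-tagged GIV-CT. A fusion of this kind is typically purified on glutathione resin and used for pull-down or in vitro binding assays. The associated publication concerns activation of Gαi by GIV and its role in cell migration.
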