Features (pLannotate 1.2.2; 17 found; start..end, strand, type, name):
      6..107     -  CDS            yciV (fragment): RNAAM_ECOLI - Also known as trpH From Escherichia coli (strain K12).
    183..211     +  promoter       tac promoter: strong E. coli promoter; hybrid between the trp and lac UV5 promoters
    219..235     +  protein_bind   lac operator: The lac repressor binds to the lac operator to inhibit transcription in E. coli. This inhibition can be relieved by adding lactose or isopropyl-β-D-thiogalactopyranoside (IPTG). lac repressor encoded by lacI
    258..911     +  CDS            GST26_SCHJA: Experimental evidence at protein level: Swiss-Prot protein existence level 1. GST isoenzymes appear to play a central role in the parasite detoxification system. Other functions are also suspected including a role in increasing the solubility of haematin in the parasite gut. From Schistosoma japonicum (Blood fluke).
    945..1688    +  CDS            CCDC88A (fragment): GRDN_HUMAN - Also known as APE From Homo sapiens (Human).
   1719..1758    +  CDS            rop (fragment): Rop protein, which maintains plasmids at low copy number; rop
   1860..1900    +  misc_feature   bom (fragment): basis of mobility region from pBR322
   2005..2109    +  promoter       AmpR promoter: bla
   2110..2970    +  CDS            AmpR: β-lactamase; bla; confers resistance to ampicillin, carbenicillin, and related antibiotics
   3141..3729    +  rep_origin     ori: high-copy-number ColE1/pMB1/pBR322/pUC origin of replication
   3915..3966    -  misc_feature   bom (fragment): basis of mobility region from pBR322
   3973..4050    +  promoter       lacIq promoter: lacI (mutant); In the lacIq allele, a single base change in the promoter boosts expression of the lacI gene about 10-fold.
   4051..5133    +  CDS            lacI: lac repressor; lacI; The lac repressor binds to the lac operator to inhibit transcription in E. coli. This inhibition can be relieved by adding lactose or isopropyl-β-D-thiogalactopyranoside (IPTG).
   5146..5167    +  protein_bind   CAP binding site: CAP binding activates transcription in the presence of cAMP. E. coli catabolite activator protein
   5182..5212    +  promoter       lac promoter: promoter for the E. coli lac operon
   5220..5236    +  protein_bind   lac operator: The lac repressor binds to the lac operator to inhibit transcription in E. coli. This inhibition can be relieved by adding lactose or isopropyl-β-D-thiogalactopyranoside (IPTG). lac repressor encoded by lacI
   5256..5429    +  CDS            lacZα: LacZα fragment of β-galactosidase; lacZ fragment
>Addgene plasmid #69863 | GST-GIV-CT | addgene full sequence | sequence record 128886 | Addgene assembled full plasmid sequence
ACGTTATCGACTGCACGGTGCACCAATGCTTCTGGCGTCAGGCAGCCATCGGAAGCTGTGGTATGGCTGT
GCAGGTCGTAAATCACTGCATAATTCGTGTCGCTCAAGGCGCACTCCCGTTCTGGATAATGTTTTTTGCG
CCGACATCATAACGGTTCTGGCAAATATTCTGAAATGAGCTGTTGACAATTAATCATCGGCTCGTATAAT
GTGTGGAATTGTGAGCGGATAACAATTTCACACAGGAAACAGTATTCATGTCCCCTATACTAGGTTATTG
GAAAATTAAGGGCCTTGTGCAACCCACTCGACTTCTTTTGGAATATCTTGAAGAAAAATATGAAGAGCAT
TTGTATGAGCGCGATGAAGGTGATAAATGGCGAAACAAAAAGTTTGAATTGGGTTTGGAGTTTCCCAATC
TTCCTTATTATATTGATGGTGATGTTAAATTAACACAGTCTATGGCCATCATACGTTATATAGCTGACAA
GCACAACATGTTGGGTGGTTGTCCAAAAGAGCGTGCAGAGATTTCAATGCTTGAAGGAGCGGTTTTGGAT
ATTAGATACGGTGTTTCGAGAATTGCATATAGTAAAGACTTTGAAACTCTCAAAGTTGATTTTCTTAGCA
AGCTACCTGAAATGCTGAAAATGTTCGAAGATCGTTTATGTCATAAAACATATTTAAATGGTGATCATGT
AACCCATCCTGACTTCATGTTGTATGACGCTCTTGATGTTGTTTTATACATGGACCCAATGTGCCTGGAT
GCGTTCCCAAAATTAGTTTGTTTTAAAAAACGTATTGAAGCTATCCCACAAATTGATAAGTACTTGAAAT
CCAGCAAGTATATAGCATGGCCTTTGCAGGGCTGGCAAGCCACGTTTGGTGGTGGCGACCATCCTCCAAA
ATCGGATCTGGTTCCGCGTGGATCCCCGGAATTCGGAGAATTTAGCCTGCTTCATGACCATGAGGCTTGG
TCCAGCAGTGGTAGCAGTCCAATCCAGTACTTGAAAAGACAGACCAGATCAAGCCCAGTGCTCCAGCACA
AAATATCTGAAACACTGGAGAGTCGACATCACAAGATCAAAACTGGTTCCCCTGGAAGTGAAGTTGTTAC
TCTACAACAGTTTTTGGAAGAAAGCAATAAGCTTACCTCAGTACAGATAAAGTCCTCAAGTCAAGAGAAT
CTTTTAGATGAAGTAATGAAAAGTTTGTCTGTCTCTTCTGACTTTTTGGGAAAAGACAAACCAGTTAGCT
GTGGTCTGGCCAGGTCAGTAAGTGGAAAAACCCCAGGGGACTTCTATGATAGACGGACAACTAAGCCTGA
GTTTTTGAGACCTGGTCCTCGAAAAACTGAAGATACCTACTTCATTAGTTCTGCGGGAAAACCTACACCA
GGCACTCAAGGAAAAATAAAATTAGTAAAAGAATCTTCTCTGTCACGACAATCAAAAGATAGTAACCCTT
ATGCAACTTTACCTCGTGCAAGCAGCGTGATCTCAACTGCCGAAGGAACTACACGAAGGACAAGCATCCA
TGATTTTTTGACCAAGGACAGTAGACTGCCTATATCAGTTGATTCACCACCAGCTGCTGCTGACAGCAAC
ACCACTGCAGCATCTAATGTGGACAAAGTACAAGAAAGCAGAAATTCAAAAAGCAGGTCTAGGGAGCAAC
AAAGCTCCTAAGCGGCCGCATCGTGACTGACTGACGATCTGCCTCGCGCGTTTCGGTGATGACGGTGAAA
ACCTCTGACACATGCAGCTCCCGGAGACGGTCACAGCTTGTCTGTAAGCGGATGCCGGGAGCAGACAAGC
CCGTCAGGGCGCGTCAGCGGGTGTTGGCGGGTGTCGGGGCGCAGCCATGACCCAGTCACGTAGCGATAGC
GGAGTGTATAATTCTTGAAGACGAAAGGGCCTCGTGATACGCCTATTTTTATAGGTTAATGTCATGATAA
TAATGGTTTCTTAGACGTCAGGTGGCACTTTTCGGGGAAATGTGCGCGGAACCCCTATTTGTTTATTTTT
CTAAATACATTCAAATATGTATCCGCTCATGAGACAATAACCCTGATAAATGCTTCAATAATATTGAAAA
AGGAAGAGTATGAGTATTCAACATTTCCGTGTCGCCCTTATTCCCTTTTTTGCGGCATTTTGCCTTCCTG
TTTTTGCTCACCCAGAAACGCTGGTGAAAGTAAAAGATGCTGAAGATCAGTTGGGTGCACGAGTGGGTTA
CATCGAACTGGATCTCAACAGCGGTAAGATCCTTGAGAGTTTTCGCCCCGAAGAACGTTTTCCAATGATG
AGCACTTTTAAAGTTCTGCTATGTGGCGCGGTATTATCCCGTGTTGACGCCGGGCAAGAGCAACTCGGTC
GCCGCATACACTATTCTCAGAATGACTTGGTTGAGTACTCACCAGTCACAGAAAAGCATCTTACGGATGG
CATGACAGTAAGAGAATTATGCAGTGCTGCCATAACCATGAGTGATAACACTGCGGCCAACTTACTTCTG
ACAACGATCGGAGGACCGAAGGAGCTAACCGCTTTTTTGCACAACATGGGGGATCATGTAACTCGCCTTG
ATCGTTGGGAACCGGAGCTGAATGAAGCCATACCAAACGACGAGCGTGACACCACGATGCCTGCAGCAAT
GGCAACAACGTTGCGCAAACTATTAACTGGCGAACTACTTACTCTAGCTTCCCGGCAACAATTAATAGAC
TGGATGGAGGCGGATAAAGTTGCAGGACCACTTCTGCGCTCGGCCCTTCCGGCTGGCTGGTTTATTGCTG
ATAAATCTGGAGCCGGTGAGCGTGGGTCTCGCGGTATCATTGCAGCACTGGGGCCAGATGGTAAGCCCTC
CCGTATCGTAGTTATCTACACGACGGGGAGTCAGGCAACTATGGATGAACGAAATAGACAGATCGCTGAG
ATAGGTGCCTCACTGATTAAGCATTGGTAACTGTCAGACCAAGTTTACTCATATATACTTTAGATTGATT
TAAAACTTCATTTTTAATTTAAAAGGATCTAGGTGAAGATCCTTTTTGATAATCTCATGACCAAAATCCC
TTAACGTGAGTTTTCGTTCCACTGAGCGTCAGACCCCGTAGAAAAGATCAAAGGATCTTCTTGAGATCCT
TTTTTTCTGCGCGTAATCTGCTGCTTGCAAACAAAAAAACCACCGCTACCAGCGGTGGTTTGTTTGCCGG
ATCAAGAGCTACCAACTCTTTTTCCGAAGGTAACTGGCTTCAGCAGAGCGCAGATACCAAATACTGTCCT
TCTAGTGTAGCCGTAGTTAGGCCACCACTTCAAGAACTCTGTAGCACCGCCTACATACCTCGCTCTGCTA
ATCCTGTTACCAGTGGCTGCTGCCAGTGGCGATAAGTCGTGTCTTACCGGGTTGGACTCAAGACGATAGT
TACCGGATAAGGCGCAGCGGTCGGGCTGAACGGGGGGTTCGTGCACACAGCCCAGCTTGGAGCGAACGAC
CTACACCGAACTGAGATACCTACAGCGTGAGCTATGAGAAAGCGCCACGCTTCCCGAAGGGAGAAAGGCG
GACAGGTATCCGGTAAGCGGCAGGGTCGGAACAGGAGAGCGCACGAGGGAGCTTCCAGGGGGAAACGCCT
GGTATCTTTATAGTCCTGTCGGGTTTCGCCACCTCTGACTTGAGCGTCGATTTTTGTGATGCTCGTCAGG
GGGGCGGAGCCTATGGAAAAACGCCAGCAACGCGGCCTTTTTACGGTTCCTGGCCTTTTGCTGGCCTTTT
GCTCACATGTTCTTTCCTGCGTTATCCCCTGATTCTGTGGATAACCGTATTACCGCCTTTGAGTGAGCTG
ATACCGCTCGCCGCAGCCGAACGACCGAGCGCAGCGAGTCAGTGAGCGAGGAAGCGGAAGAGCGCCTGAT
GCGGTATTTTCTCCTTACGCATCTGTGCGGTATTTCACACCGCATAAATTCCGACACCATCGAATGGTGC
AAAACCTTTCGCGGTATGGCATGATAGCGCCCGGAAGAGAGTCAATTCAGGGTGGTGAATGTGAAACCAG
TAACGTTATACGATGTCGCAGAGTATGCCGGTGTCTCTTATCAGACCGTTTCCCGCGTGGTGAACCAGGC
CAGCCACGTTTCTGCGAAAACGCGGGAAAAAGTGGAAGCGGCGATGGCGGAGCTGAATTACATTCCCAAC
CGCGTGGCACAACAACTGGCGGGCAAACAGTCGTTGCTGATTGGCGTTGCCACCTCCAGTCTGGCCCTGC
ACGCGCCGTCGCAAATTGTCGCGGCGATTAAATCTCGCGCCGATCAACTGGGTGCCAGCGTGGTGGTGTC
GATGGTAGAACGAAGCGGCGTCGAAGCCTGTAAAGCGGCGGTGCACAATCTTCTCGCGCAACGCGTCAGT
GGGCTGATCATTAACTATCCGCTGGATGACCAGGATGCCATTGCTGTGGAAGCTGCCTGCACTAATGTTC
CGGCGTTATTTCTTGATGTCTCTGACCAGACACCCATCAACAGTATTATTTTCTCCCATGAAGACGGTAC
GCGACTGGGCGTGGAGCATCTGGTCGCATTGGGTCACCAGCAAATCGCGCTGTTAGCGGGCCCATTAAGT
TCTGTCTCGGCGCGTCTGCGTCTGGCTGGCTGGCATAAATATCTCACTCGCAATCAAATTCAGCCGATAG
CGGAACGGGAAGGCGACTGGAGTGCCATGTCCGGTTTTCAACAAACCATGCAAATGCTGAATGAGGGCAT
CGTTCCCACTGCGATGCTGGTTGCCAACGATCAGATGGCGCTGGGCGCAATGCGCGCCATTACCGAGTCC
GGGCTGCGCGTTGGTGCGGATATCTCGGTAGTGGGATACGACGATACCGAAGACAGCTCATGTTATATCC
CGCCGTTAACCACCATCAAACAGGATTTTCGCCTGCTGGGGCAAACCAGCGTGGACCGCTTGCTGCAACT
CTCTCAGGGCCAGGCGGTGAAGGGCAATCAGCTGTTGCCCGTCTCACTGGTGAAAAGAAAAACCACCCTG
GCGCCCAATACGCAAACCGCCTCTCCCCGCGCGTTGGCCGATTCATTAATGCAGCTGGCACGACAGGTTT
CCCGACTGGAAAGCGGGCAGTGAGCGCAACGCAATTAATGTGAGTTAGCTCACTCATTAGGCACCCCAGG
CTTTACACTTTATGCTTCCGGCTCGTATGTTGTGTGGAATTGTGAGCGGATAACAATTTCACACAGGAAA
CAGCTATGACCATGATTACGGATTCACTGGCCGTCGTTTTACAACGTCGTGACTGGGAAAACCCTGGCGT
TACCCAACTTAATCGCCTTGCAGCACATCCCCCTTTCGCCAGCTGGCGTAATAGCGAAGAGGCCCGCACC
GATCGCCCTTCCCAACAGTTGCGCAGCCTGAATGGCGAATGGCGCTTTGCCTGGTTTCCGGCACCAGAAG
CGGTGCCGGAAAGCTGGCTGGAGTGCGATCTTCCTGAGGCCGATACTGTCGTCGTCCCCTCAAACTGGCA
GATGCACGGTTACGATGCGCCCATCTACACCAACGTAACCTATCCCATTACGGTCAATCCGCCGTTTGTT
CCCACGGAGAATCCGACGGGTTGTTACTCGCTCACATTTAATGTTGATGAAAGCTGGCTACAGGAAGGCC
AGACGCGAATTATTTTTGATGGCGTTGGAATT
