>Addgene plasmid #69863 | GST-GIV-CT | addgene partial sequence | sequence record 127196 | pEXT20-F2 5'-GCATAATTCGTGTCGC-3'
TGCGCCGACATCATAACGGTTCTGGCAAATATTCTGAAATGAGCTGTTGACAATTAATCATCGGCTCGTA
TAATGTGTGGAATTGTGAGCGGATAACAATTTCACACAGGAAACAGTATTCATGTCCCCTATACTAGGTT
ATTGGAAAATTAAGGGCCTTGTGCAACCCACTCGACTTCTTTTGGAATATCTTGAAGAAAAATATGAAGA
GCATTTGTATGAGCGCGATGAAGGTGATAAATGGCGAAACAAAAAGTTTGAATTGGGTTTGGAGTTTCCC
AATCTTCCTTATTATATTGATGGTGATGTTAAATTAACACAGTCTATGGCCATCATACGTTATATAGCTG
ACAAGCACAACATGTTGGGTGGTTGTCCAAAAGAGCGTGCAGAGATTTCAATGCTTGAAGGAGCGGTTTT
GGATATTAGATACGGTGTTTCGAGAATTGCATATAGTAAAGACTTTGAAACTCTCAAAGTTGATTTTCTT
AGCAAGCTACCTGAAATGCTGAAAATGTTCGAAGATCGTTTATGTCATAAAACATATTTAAATGGTGATC
ATGTAACCCATCCTGACTTCATGTTGTATGACGCTCTTGATGTTGTTTTATACATGGACCCAATGTGCCT
GGATGCGTTCCCAAAATTAGTTTGTTTTAAAAAACGTATTGAAGCTAT
