>Addgene plasmid #69863 | GST-GIV-CT | addgene partial sequence | sequence record 128888 | pGEX5 5'-GGGCTGGCAAGCCACGTTTGGTG-3'
CCTCCAAAATCGGATCTGGTTCCGCGTGGATCCCCGGAATTCGGAGAATTTAGCCTGCTTCATGACCATG
AGGCTTGGTCCAGCAGTGGTAGCAGTCCAATCCAGTACTTGAAAAGACAGACCAGATCAAGCCCAGTGCT
CCAGCACAAAATATCTGAAACACTGGAGAGTCGACATCACAAGATCAAAACTGGTTCCCCTGGAAGTGAA
GTTGTTACTCTACAACAGTTTTTGGAAGAAAGCAATAAGCTTACCTCAGTACAGATAAAGTCCTCAAGTC
AAGAGAATCTTTTAGATGAAGTAATGAAAAGTTTGTCTGTCTCTTCTGACTTTTTGGGAAAAGACAAACC
AGTTAGCTGTGGTCTGGCCAGGTCAGTAAGTGGAAAAACCCCAGGGGACTTCTATGATAGACGGACAACT
AAGCCTGAGTTTTTGAGACCTGGTCCTCGAAAAACTGAAGATACCTACTTCATTAGTTCTGCGGGAAAAC
CTACACCAGGCACTCAAGGAAAAATAAAATTAGTAAAAGAATCTTCTCTGTCACGACAATCAAAAGATAG
TAACCCTTATGCAACTTTACCTCGTGCAAGCAGCGTGATCTCAACTGCCGAAGGAACTACACGAAGGACA
AGCATCCATGATTTTTTGACCAAGGACAGTAGACTGCCTATATCAGTTGATTCACCACCAGCTGCTGCTG
ACAGCAACACCACTGCAGCATCTAATGTGGACAAAGTACAAGAAAGCAGAAATTCAAAAAGCAGGTCTAG
GGAGCAACAAAGCTCCTAAGCGGCCGCATCGTGACTGACTGACGATCTGCCTCGCGCGTTTCGGTGATGA
CGGTGAAAACCTCTGACACATGCAGCTCCCGGAGACGGTCACAGCTTGTCTGTAAGCGGATGCCGGGAGC
AGACAAGCCCGTCAGGGCGCGTCAGCGGGTGTTGGCGGGTGTCGGG
